>Addgene plasmid #196383 | CAGGS-MCS-NLS-3XFLAG-V5 | addgene full sequence | sequence record 384644 | Addgene NGS Result
ACTCTTCCTTTTTCAATATTATTGAAGCATTTATCAGGGTTATTGTCTCATGAGCGGATACATATTTGAA
TGTATTTAGAAAAATAAACAAATAGGGGTTCCGCGCACATTTCCCCGAAAAGTGCCACCTAAATTGTAAG
CGTTAATATTTTGTTAAAATTCGCGTTAAATTTTTGTTAAATCAGCTCATTTTTTAACCAATAGGCCGAA
ATCGGCAAAATCCCTTATAAATCAAAAGAATAGACCGAGATAGGGT
[37 nt withheld, positions 257-293]
AAAGAACGTGGACTCCAACGTCAAAGG
[49 nt withheld, positions 321-369]
T
[91 nt withheld, positions 371-461]
G
[124 nt withheld, positions 463-586]
CCCATTCGCCATTCAGGCTGCGCAACTGTTGGGAAGGGCGATCGGTGCGGGCCTCTTCGCTATTACGCCA
GCTGGCGAAAGGGGGATGTGCTGCAAGGCGATTAAGTTGGGTAACGCCAGGGTTTTCCCAGTCACGACGT
TGTAAAACGACGGCCAGTGAGCGCGCCTCGTTCATTCACGTTTTTGAACCCGTGGAGGACGGGCAGACTC
GCGGTGCAAATGTGTTTTACAGCGTGATGGAGCAGATGAAGATGCTCGACACGCTGCAGAACACGCAGCT
AGATTAACCCTAGAAAGATAATCATATTGTGACGTACGTTAAAGATAATCATGTGTAAAATTGACGCATG
TGTTTTATCGGTCTGTATATCGAGGTTTATTTATTAATTTGAATAGATATTAAGTTTTATTATATTTACA
CTTACATACTAATAATAAATTCAACAAACAATTTATTTATGTTTATTTATTTATTAAAAAAAACAAAAAC
TCAAAATTTCTTCTATAAAGTAACAAAACTTTTATGAGGGACAGCCCCCCCCCAAAGCCCCCAGGGATGT
AATTACGTCCCTCCCCCGCTAGGGGGCAGCAGCGAGCCGCCCGGGGCTCCGCTCCGGTCCGGCGCTCCCC
CCGCATCCCCGAGCCGGCAGCGTGCGGGGACAGCCCGGGCACGGGGAAGGTGGCACGGGATCGCTTTCCT
CTGAACGCTTCTCGCTGCTCTTTGAGCCTGCAGACACCTGGGGGGATACGGGGAAAAGGCCTCCACGGCC
AGACTAGTGGATCCATTGATTATTGACTAGTTATTAATAGTAATCAATTACGGGGTCATTAGTTCATAGC
CCATATATGGAGTTCCGCGTTACATAACTTACGGTAAATGGCCCGCCTGGCTGACCGCCCAACGACCCCC
GCCCATTGACGTCAATAATGACGTATGTTCCCATAGTAACGCCAATAGGGACTTTCCATTGACGTCAATG
GGTGGAGTATTTACGGTAAACTGCCCACTTGGCAGTACATCAAGTGTATCATATGCCAAGTACGCCCCCT
ATTGACGTCAATGACGGTAAATGGCCCGCCTGGCATTATGCCCAGTACATGACCTTATGGGACTTTCCTA
CTTGGCAGTACATCTACGTATTAGTCATCGCTATTACCATGGTCGAGGTGAGCCCCACGTTCTGCTTCAC
TCTCCCCATCTCCCCCCCCTCCCCACCCCCAATTTTGTATTTATTTATTTTTTAATTATTTTGTGCAGCG
ATGGGGGCGGGGGGGGGGGGGGGGCGCGCGCCRGGSGGGGSGGGGSGGGGSGRGGGGSGGGGSGGGGSGR
GGCGGRGRGGKGCGGCGGCAGCCAATCAGAGCGGCGCGCTCCGAAAGTTTCCTTTTATGGCGAGGCGGCG
GCGGCGGCGGCCCTATAAAAAGCGAAGCGCGCGGCGGGCGGGAGTCGCTGCGCGCTGCCTTCGCCCCGTG
CCCCGCTCCGCCGCCGCCTCGCGCCGCCCGCCCCGGCTCTGACTGACCGCGTTACTCCCACAGGTGAGCG
GGCGGGACGGCCCTTCTCCTCCGGGCTGTAATTAGCGCTTGGTTTAATGACGGCTTGTTTCTTTTCTGTG
GCTGCGTGAAAGCCTTGAGGGGCTCCGGGAGGGCCCTTTGTGCGGGGGGAGCGGCTCGGGGGGTGCGTGC
GTGTGTGTGTGCGTGGGGAGCGCCGCGTGCGGCTCCGCGCTGCCCGGCGGCTGTGAGCGCTGCGGGCGCG
GCGCGGGGCTTTGTGCGCTCCGCAGTGTGCGCGAGGGGAGCGCGGCCGGGGGCGGTGCCCCGCGGTGCGG
GGGGGGCTGCGAGGGGAACAAAGGCTGCGTGCGGGGTGTGTGCGTGGGGGGGTGAGCAGGGGGTGTGGGC
GCGTCGGTCGGGCTGCAACCCCCCCTGCACCCCCCTCCCCGAGTTGCTGAGCACGGCCCGGCTTCGGGTG
CGGGGCTCCGTACGGGGCGTGGCGCGGGGCTCGCCGTGCCGGGCGGGGGGTGGCGGCAGGTGGGGGTGCC
GGGCGGGGCGGGGCCGCCTCGGGCCGGGGRGGGCTCGGGGGRGGGGCGCGGCGGCCCCCGGAGCGCCGGC
GGCTGTCGAGGCGCGGCGAGCCGCAGCCATTGCCTTTTATGGTAATCGTGCGAGAGGGCGCAGGGACTTC
CTTTGTCCCAAATCTGTGCGGAGCCGAAATCTGGGAGGCGCCGCCGCACCCCCTCTAGCGGGCGCGGGGC
GAAGCGGTGCGGCGCCGGCAGGAAGGAAATGGGCGGGGAGGGCCTTCGTGCGTCGCCGCGCCGCCGTCCC
CTTCTCCCTCTCCAGCCTCGGGGCTGTCCGCGGGGGGACGGCTGCCTTCGGGGGGGACGGGGCAGGGCGG
GGTTCGGCTTCTGGCGTGTGACCGGCGGCTCTAGAGCCTCTGCTAACCATGTTCATGCCTTCTTCTTTTT
CCTACAGCTCCTGGGCAACGTGCTGGTTATTGTGCTGTCTCATCATTTTGGCAAACCTAGGGCTAGCGTT
TAAACTTAAGCTTGGTACCGAGCTCACTAGTCCAGTGTGGTGGAATTCTGCAGATATCCAGCACAGTGGC
TCGAGGGGCCCGTTTAAACGCGGCCGCTCCCAAGAAGAAGAGGAAAGTCTCGAGCGATTACAAAGACCAT
GACGGTGATTATAAAGATCATGACATCGACTACAAGGATGACGATGACAAGGGCTCGGGCTCGACCTCGG
GTAAGCCTATCCCTAACCCTCTCCTCGGTCTCGATTCTACATGAAATCTAGAGTCGACAATGCGTTTCGA
CTGTGCCTTCTAGTTGCCAGCCATCTGTTGTTTGCCCCTCCCCCGTGCCTTCCTTGACCCTGGAAGGTGC
CACTCCCACTGTCCTTTCCTAATAAAATGAGGAAATTGCATCGCATTGTCTGAGTAGGTGTCATTCTATT
CTGGGGGGTGGGGTGGGGCAGGACAGCAAGGGGGAGGATTGGGAAGACAATAGCAGGCATGCTGGGGATG
CGGTGGGCTCTATGGAAACACGCGGCGACGCGTTCGACCGAATAAAACCTGTGACGGAAGATCACTTCGC
AGAATAAATAAATCCTGGTGTCCCTGTTGATACCGGGAAGCCCTGGGCCAACTTTTGGCGAAAATGAGAC
GTTGATCGGCACGTAAGAGGTTCCAACTTTCACCATAATGAAATAAGATCACTACCGGGCGTATTTTTTG
AGTTGTCGAGATTTTCAGGAGCTAAAGATCTGGAAGCTAAGGATCTGCGATCGCTCCGGTGCCCGTCAGT
GGGCAGAGCGCACATCGCCCACAGTCCCCGAGAAGTTGGGGGGAGGGGTCGGCAATTGAACGGGTGCCTA
GAGAAGGTGGCGCGGGGTAAACTGGGAAAGTGATGTCGTGTACTGGCTCCGCCTTTTTCCCGAGGGTGGG
GGAGAACCGTATATAAGTGCAGTAGTCGCCGTGAACGTTCTTTTTCGCAACGGGTTTGCCGCCAGAACAC
AGCTGAAGCTTCGAGGGGCTCGCATCTCTCCTTCACGCGCCCGCCGCCCTACCTGAGGCCGCCATCCACG
CCGGTTGAGTCGCGTTCTGCCGCCTCCCGCCTGTGGTGCCTCCTGAACTGCGTCCGCCGTCTAGGTAAGT
TTAAAGCTCAGGTCGAGACCGGGCCTTTGTCCGGCGCTCCCTTGGAGCCTACCTAGACTCAGCCGGCTCT
CCACGCTTTGCCTGACCCTGCTTGCTCAACTCTACGTCTTTGTTTCGTTTTCTGTTCTGCGCCGTTACAG
ATCCAAGCTGTGACCGGCGCCTACAAGCTGCTAGCCACCATGAAAAAGCCTGAACTCACCGCGACGTCTG
TCGAGAAGTTTCTGATCGAAAAGTTCGACAGCGTCTCCGACCTGATGCAGCTCTCGGAGGGCGAAGAATC
TCGTGCTTTCAGCTTCGATGTAGGAGGGCGTGGATATGTCCTGCGGGTAAATAGCTGCGCCGATGGTTTC
TACAAAGATCGTTATGTTTATCGGCACTTTGCATCGGCCGCGCTCCCGATTCCGGAAGTGCTTGACATTG
GGGAGTTCAGCGAGAGCCTGACCTATTGCATCTCCCGCCGTGCACAGGGTGTCACGTTGCAAGACCTGCC
TGAAACCGAACTGCCCGCTGTTCTGCAGCCGGTCGCGGAGGCCATGGATGCGATCGCTGCGGCCGATCTT
AGCCAGACGAGCGGGTTCGGCCCATTCGGACCGCAAGGAATCGGTCAATACACTACATGGCGTGATTTCA
TATGCGCGATTGCTGATCCCCATGTGTATCACTGGCAAACTGTGATGGACGACACCGTCAGTGCGTCCGT
CGCGCAGGCTCTCGATGAGCTGATGCTTTGGGCCGAGGACTGCCCCGAAGTCCGGCACCTCGTGCACGCG
GATTTCGGCTCCAACAATGTCCTGACGGACAATGGCCGCATAACAGCGGTCATTGACTGGAGCGAGGCGA
TGTTCGGGGATTCCCAATACGAGGTCGCCAACATCTTCTTCTGGAGGCCGTGGTTGGCTTGTATGGAGCA
GCAGACGCGCTACTTCGAGCGGAGGCATCCGGAGCTTGCAGGATCGCCGCGGCTCCGGGCGTATATGCTC
CGCATTGGTCTTGACCAACTCTATCAGAGCTTGGTTGACGGCAATTTCGATGATGCAGCTTGGGCGCAGG
GTCGATGCGACGCAATCGTCCGATCCGGAGCCGGGACTGTCGGGCGTACACAAATCGCCCGCAGAAGCGC
GGCCGTCTGGACCGATGGCTGTGTAGAAGTACTCGCCGATAGTGGAAACCGACGCCCCAGCACTCGTCCG
AGGGCAAAGGAATAGTTTTACGTATTGAGTATTTAACTAACTAAACTTGTTTATTGCAGCTTATAATGGT
TACAAATAAAGCAATAGCATCACAAATTTCACAAATAAAGCATTTTTTTCACTGCATTCTAGTTGTGGTT
TGTCCAAACTCATCAATGTATCTTATCATGTCTGGAATTGACTCAAATGATGTCAATTAGTCTATCAGAA
GCTCATCTGGTCTCCCTTCCGGGGGACAAGACATCCCTGTTTAATATTTAAACAGCAGTGTTCCCAAACT
GGGTTCTTATATCCCTTGCTCTGGTCAACCAGGTTGCAGGGTTTCCTGTCCTCACAGGAACGAAGTCCCT
AAAGAAACAGTGGCAGCCAGGTTTAGCCCCGGAATTGACTGGATTCCTTTTTTAGGGCCCATTGGTATGG
CTTTTTCCCCGTATCCCCCCAGGTGTCTGCAGGCTCAAAGAGCAGCGAGAAGCGTTCAGAGGAAAGCGAT
CCCGTGCCACCTTCCCCGTGCCCGGGCTGTCCCCGCACGCTGCCGGCTCGGGGATGCGGGGGGAGCGCCG
GACCGGAGCGGAGCCCCGGGCGGCTCGCTGCTGCCCCCTAGCGGGGGAGGGACGTAATTACATCCCTGGG
GGCTTTGGGGGGGGGCTGTCCCTGATATCTATAACAAGAAAATATATATATAATAAGTTATCACGTAAGT
AGAACATGAAATAACAATATAATTATCGTATGAGTTAAATCTTAAAAGTCACGTAAAAGATAATCATGCG
TCATTTTGACTCACGCGGTCGTTATAGTTCAAAATCAGTGACACTTACCGCATTGACAAGCACGCCTCAC
GGGAGCTCCAAGCGGCGACTGAGATGTCCTAAATGCACAGCGACGGATTCGCGCTATTTAGAAAGAGAGA
GCAATATTTCAAGAATGCATGCGTCAATTTTACGCAGACTATCTTTCTAGGGTTAATCTAGCTGCATCAG
GATCATATCGTCGGGTCTTTTTTCCGGCTCAGTCATCGCCCAAGCTGGCGCTATCTGGGCATCGGGGAGG
AAGAAGCCCGTGCCTTTTCCCGCGAGGTTGAAGCGGCATGGAAAGAGTTTGCCGAGGATGACTGCTGCTG
CATTGACGTTGAGCGAAAACGCACGTTTACCATGATGATTCGGGAAGGTGTGGCCATGCACGCCTTTAAC
GGTGAACTGTTCGTTCAGGCCACCTGGGATACCAGTTCGTCGCGGCTTTTCCGGACACAGTTCCGGATGG
TCAGCCCGAAGCGCATCAGCAACCCGAACAATACCGGCGACAGCCGGAACTGCCGTGCCGGTGTGCAGAT
TAATGACAGCGGTGCGGCGCTGGGATATTACGTCAGCGAGGACGGGTATCCTGGCTGGATGCCGCAGAAA
TGGACATGGATACCCCGTGAGTTACCCGGCGGGCGCGCTTGGCGTAATCATGGTCATAGCTGTTTCCTGT
GTGAAATTGTTATCCGCTCACAATTCCACACAACATACGAGCCGGAAGCATAAAGTGTAAAGCCTGGGGT
GCCTAATGAGTGAGCTAACTCACATTAATTGCGTTGCGCTCACTGCCCGCTTTCCAGTCGGGAAACCTGT
CGTGCCAGCTGCATTAATGAATCGGCCAACGCGCGGGGAGAGGCGGTTTGCGTATTGGGCGCTCTTCCGC
TTCCTCGCTCACTGACTCGCTGCGCTCGGTCGTTCGGCTGCGGCGAGCGGTATCAGCTCACTCAAAGGCG
GTAATACGGTTATCCACAGAATCAGGGGATAACGCAGGAAAGAACATGTGAGCAAAAGGCCAGCAAAAGG
CCAGGAACCGTAAAAAGGCCGCGTTGCTGGCGTTTTTCCATAGGCTCCGCCCCCCTGACGAGCATCACAA
AAATCGACGCTCAAGTCAGAGGTGGCGAAACCCGACAGGACTATAAAGATACCAGGCGTTTCCCCCTGGA
AGCTCCCTCGTGCGCTCTCCTGTTCCGACCCTGCCGCTTACCGGATACCTGTCCGCCTTTCTCCCTTCGG
GAAGCGTGGCGCTTTCTCATAGCTCACGCTGTAGGTATCTCAGTTCGGTGTAGGTCGTTCGCTCCAAGCT
GGGCTGTGTGCACGAACCCCCCGTTCAGCCCGACCGCTGCGCCTTATCCGGTAACTATCGTCTTGAGTCC
AACCCGGTAAGACACGACTTATCGCCACTGGCAGCAGCCACTGGTAACAGGATTAGCAGAGCGAGGTATG
TAGGCGGTGCTACAGAGTTCTTGAAGTGGTGGCCTAACTACGGCTACACTAGAAGAACAGTATTTGGTAT
CTGCGCTCTGCTGAAGCCAGTTACCTTCGGAAAAAGAGTTGGTAGCTCTTGATCCGGCAAACAAACCACC
GCTGGTAGCGGTGGTTTTTTTGTTTGCAAGCAGCAGATTACGCGCAGAAAAAAAGGATCTCAAGAAGATC
CTTTGATCTTTTCTACGGGGTCTGACGCTCAGTGGAACGAAAACTCACGTTAAGGGATTTTGGTCATGAG
ATTATCAAAAAGGATCTTCACCTAGATCCTTTTAAATTAAAAATGAAGTTTTAAATCAATCTAAAGTATA
TATGAGTAAACTTGGTCTGACAGTTACCAATGCTTAATCAGTGAGGCACCTATCTCAGCGATCTGTCTAT
TTCGTTCATCCATAGTTGCCTGACTCCCCGTCGTGTAGATAACTACGATACGGGAGGGCTTACCATCTGG
CCCCAGTGCTGCAATGATACCGCGAGACCCACGCTCACCGGCTCCAGATTTATCAGCAATAAACCAGCCA
GCCGGAAGGGCCGAGCGCAGAAGTGGTCCTGCAACTTTATCCGCCTCCATCCAGTCTATTAATTGTTGCC
GGGAAGCTAGAGTAAGTAGTTCGCCAGTTAATAGTTTGCGCAACGTTGTTGCCATTGCTACAGGCATCGT
GGTGTCACGCTCGTCGTTTGGTATGGCTTCATTCAGCTCCGGTTCCCAACGATCAAGGCGAGTTACATGA
TCCCCCATGTTGTGCAAAAAAGCGGTTAGCTCCTTCGGTCCTCCGATCGTTGTCAGAAGTAAGTTGGCCG
CAGTGTTATCACTCATGGTTATGGCAGCACTGCATAATTCTCTTACTGTCATGCCATCCGTAAGATGCTT
TTCTGTGACTGGTGAGTACTCAACCAAGTCATTCTGAGAATAGTGTATGCGGCGACCGAGTTGCTCTTGC
CCGGCGTCAATACGGGATAATACCGCGCCACATAGCAGAACTTTAAAAGTGCTCATCATTGGAAAACGTT
CTTCGGGGCGAAAACTCTCAAGGATCTTACCGCTGTTGAGATCCAGTTCGATGTAACCCACTCGTGCACC
CAACTGATCTTCAGCATCTTTTACTTTCACCAGCGTTTCTGGGTGAGCAAAAACAGGAAGGCAAAATGCC
GCAAAAAAGGGAATAAGGGCGACACGGAAATGTTGAATACTCAT
Features (pLannotate 1.2.2; 23 found; start..end, strand, type, name):
      1..105     -  promoter       AmpR promoter: bla
    158..586     -  rep_origin     f1 ori (sequence partly withheld): f1 bacteriophage origin of replication; arrow indicates direction of (+) strand synthesis
    591..746     -  CDS            lacZα (fragment): LacZα fragment of β-galactosidase; lacZ fragment
    748..867     +  CDS            B (fragment): PORTL_LAMBD - Experimental evidence at protein level: Swiss-Prot protein existence level 1. Forms the portal vertex of the capsid (PubMed:6228056, PubMed:6232391). This portal plays critical roles in head assembly, genome packaging, neck/tail attachment, and genome ejection (Probable). The portal protein multimerizes as a single ring-shaped homododecamer arranged around a central channel (PubMed:6232391). Binds to the terminase subunits to form the packaging machine (PubMed:7799432). From Escherichia phage lambda (Bacteriophage lambda).
   1444..1747    +  enhancer       CMV enhancer: human cytomegalovirus immediate early enhancer
   1749..2026    +  promoter       chicken β-actin promoter: No description available
   2027..3043    +  intron         chimeric intron: chimera between introns from chicken β-actin and rabbit β-globin
   3235..3297    +  CDS            3xFLAG: three tandem FLAG® epitope tags, followed by an enterokinase cleavage site
   3316..3356    +  CDS            V5 tag (fragment): epitope tag from simian virus 5
   3387..3611    +  polyA_signal   bGH poly(A) signal: bovine growth hormone polyadenylation signal
   3739..3829    +  promoter       cat promoter: promoter of the E. coli cat gene encoding chloramphenicol acetyltransferase
   3877..4088    +  promoter       EF-1α core promoter: core promoter for human elongation factor EF-1α
   4101..4369    +  LTR            5' LTR (truncated): truncated 5' long terminal repeat (LTR) from human T-cell leukemia virus (HTLV) type 1
   4406..5431    +  CDS            HygR: hygromycin B phosphotransferase confers resistance to hygromycin
   5460..5581    +  polyA_signal   SV40 poly(A) signal: SV40 polyadenylation signal
   5599..5691    +  ncRNA          G-CSF SLDE: Accession: RF00183 - G-CSF factor stem-loop destabilising element (SLDE)
   6388..6855    +  CDS            B (fragment): PORTL_LAMBD - Experimental evidence at protein level: Swiss-Prot protein existence level 1. Forms the portal vertex of the capsid (PubMed:6228056, PubMed:6232391). This portal plays critical roles in head assembly, genome packaging, neck/tail attachment, and genome ejection (Probable). The portal protein multimerizes as a single ring-shaped homododecamer arranged around a central channel (PubMed:6232391). Binds to the terminase subunits to form the packaging machine (PubMed:7799432). From Escherichia phage lambda (Bacteriophage lambda).
   6893..6909    -  protein_bind   lac operator: The lac repressor binds to the lac operator to inhibit transcription in E. coli. This inhibition can be relieved by adding lactose or isopropyl-β-D-thiogalactopyranoside (IPTG). lac repressor encoded by lacI
   6917..6947    -  promoter       lac promoter: promoter for the E. coli lac operon
   6962..6983    -  protein_bind   CAP binding site: CAP binding activates transcription in the presence of cAMP. E. coli catabolite activator protein
   6996..7088    -  CDS            lacI (fragment): lac repressor; lacI; The lac repressor binds to the lac operator to inhibit transcription in E. coli. This inhibition can be relieved by adding lactose or isopropyl-β-D-thiogalactopyranoside (IPTG).
   7271..7859    -  rep_origin     ori: high-copy-number ColE1/pMB1/pBR322/pUC origin of replication
   8030..8890    -  CDS            AmpR: β-lactamase; bla; confers resistance to ampicillin, carbenicillin, and related antibiotics
