[The description below was written by a language model from this plasmid's Addgene catalogue record and pLannotate feature annotations shown in this document.]
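Description:
CAGGS-MCS-NLS-3XFLAG-V5 is an empty mammalian expression backbone of about 8.9 kb, built on a commercial piggyBac cargo vector. It is intended to receive a cDNA for strong expression in mammalian cells. In E. coli it is maintained through a high-copy ColE1/pUC-type origin and selected with ampicillin via the β-lactamase gene. An f1 origin and remnants of the lac region (lacZα fragment, lac promoter and operator) are also present as cloning-vector carryover.

The expression cassette was synthesized as a single fragment and inserted between the BamHI and SalI sites of the backbone. It begins with the CAGGS promoter, annotated as the CMV immediate-early enhancer, the chicken β-actin promoter and a chimeric β-actin/β-globin intron, a combination that gives high, broadly active transcription. A multiple cloning site follows, and then an in-frame nuclear localization signal, a 3xFLAG tag, a V5 tag and a stop codon, with a bGH polyadenylation signal downstream. A cDNA cloned by restriction digestion in frame and without its own stop codon is therefore expressed as a nuclear-targeted protein. The two C-terminal epitopes allow its detection or immunoprecipitation.

A separate cassette provides selection of stably modified cells. It consists of an EF-1α core promoter with an HTLV-1 LTR segment driving hygromycin phosphotransferase, followed by an SV40 poly(A) signal. As a piggyBac cargo vector, the construct is meant to be co-delivered with piggyBac transposase for genomic integration. However, the transposon terminal repeats are not called in the automated feature table, and the short "lambda portal protein" matches flanking the cassettes are probably spurious annotations. The associated publication concerns an RNA-associated nuclear protein in mouse embryonic stem cells.
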