Addgene plasmid #196383: CAGGS-MCS-NLS-3XFLAG-V5
Purpose: (Empty Backbone) Empty backbone vector to insert cDNA for strong expression in mammalian cells
Depositing lab: Mauro Calabrese. Depositing organization: University of North Carolina at Chapel Hill. Publication: SAFB associates with nascent RNAs and can promote gene expression in mouse embryonic stem cells. Cherney R, Eberhard Q, Giri G, Mills C, Porrello A, Zhang Z, White D, Trotman JB, Herring L, Dominguez D, Calabrese M. RNA. 2023 Jul 19:rna.079569.122. doi: 10.1261/rna.079569.122. PubMed 37468167.
Backbone
  Vector backbone: piggyBac cargo vector
  Backbone manufacturer: System Biosciences
  Modifications to backbone: Insertion of CAGGS promotor, multiple cloning sites (MCS), nuclear localization signal (NLS), 3xFLAG tag, V5 tag, and stop codon between BamHI and SalI sites.
  Vector type: Mammalian Expression, Bacterial Expression
  Promoter: CAGGs
  Selectable markers: Hygromycin
  Tag / fusion protein: 3xFLAG (C terminal on backbone); V5 (C terminal on backbone)
Growth in bacteria
  Bacterial resistance: Ampicillin, 100 μg/mL
  Growth temperature: 37°C
  Growth strain: DH5alpha
  Copy number: Unknown
Gene/Insert
  Cloning method: Restriction Enzyme
Resource information
  A portion of this plasmid was derived from a plasmid made by: Azenta (Genewiz)
Terms and licenses: Academic/Nonprofit Terms; Industry Terms: Not Available to Industry
Depositor comments: Azenta (Genewiz) Synthesized sequence inserted to create backbone: GGATCCATTGATTATTGACTAGTTATTAATAGTAATCAATTACGGGGTCATTAGTTCATAGCCCATATATGGAGTTCCGCGTTACATAACTTACGGTAAATGGCCCGCCTGGCTGACCGCCCAACGACCCCCGCCCATTGACGTCAATAATGACGTATGTTCCCATAGTAACGCCAATAGGGACTTTCCATTGACGTCAATGGGTGGAGTATTTACGGTAAACTGCCCACTTGGCAGTACATCAAGTGTATCATATGCCAAGTACGCCCCCTATTGACGTCAATGACGGTAAATGGCCCGCCTGGCATTATGCCCAGTACATGACCTTATGGGACTTTCCTACTTGGCAGTACATCTACGTATTAGTCATCGCTATTACCATGGTCGAGGTGAGCCCCACGTTCTGCTTCACTCTCCCCATCTCCCCCCCCTCCCCACCCCCAATTTTGTATTTATTTATTTTTTAATTATTTTGTGCAGCGATGGGGGCGGGGGGGGGGGGGGGGCGCGCGCCAGGCGGGGCGGGGCGGGGCGAGGGGCGGGGCGGGGCGAGGCGGAGAGGTGCGGCGGCAGCCAATCAGAGCGGCGCGCTCCGAAAGTTTCCTTTTATGGCGAGGCGGCGGCGGCGGCGGCCCTATAAAAAGCGAAGCGCGCGGCGGGCGGGAGTCGCTGCGCGCTGCCTTCGCCCCGTGCCCCGCTCCGCCGCCGCCTCGCGCCGCCCGCCCCGGCTCTGACTGACCGCGTTACTCCCACAGGTGAGCGGGCGGGACGGCCCTTCTCCTCCGGGCTGTAATTAGCGCTTGGTTTAATGACGGCTTGTTTCTTTTCTGTGGCTGCGTGAAAGCCTTGAGGGGCTCCGGGAGGGCCCTTTGTGCGGGGGGAGCGGCTCGGGGGGTGCGTGCGTGTGTGTGTGCGTGGGGAGCGCCGCGTGCGGCTCCGCGCTGCCCGGCGGCTGTGAGCGCTGCGGGCGCGGCGCGGGGCTTTGTGCGCTCCGCAGTGTGCGCGAGGGGAGCGCGGCCGGGGGCGGTGCCCCGCGGTGCGGGGGGGGCTGCGAGGGGAACAAAGGCTGCGTGCGGGGTGTGTGCGTGGGGGGGTGAGCAGGGGGTGTGGGCGCGTCGGTCGGGCTGCAACCCCCCCTGCACCCCCCTCCCCGAGTTGCTGAGCACGGCCCGGCTTCGGGTGCGGGGCTCCGTACGGGGCGTGGCGCGGGGCTCGCCGTGCCGGGCGGGGGGTGGCGGCAGGTGGGGGTGCCGGGCGGGGCGGGGCCGCCTCGGGCCGGGGAGGGCTCGGGGGAGGGGCGCGGCGGCCCCCGGAGCGCCGGCGGCTGTCGAGGCGCGGCGAGCCGCAGCCATTGCCTTTTATGGTAATCGTGCGAGAGGGCGCAGGGACTTCCTTTGTCCCAAATCTGTGCGGAGCCGAAATCTGGGAGGCGCCGCCGCACCCCCTCTAGCGGGCGCGGGGCGAAGCGGTGCGGCGCCGGCAGGAAGGAAATGGGCGGGGAGGGCCTTCGTGCGTCGCCGCGCCGCCGTCCCCTTCTCCCTCTCCAGCCTCGGGGCTGTCCGCGGGGGGACGGCTGCCTTCGGGGGGGACGGGGCAGGGCGGGGTTCGGCTTCTGGCGTGTGACCGGCGGCTCTAGAGCCTCTGCTAACCATGTTCATGCCTTCTTCTTTTTCCTACAGCTCCTGGGCAACGTGCTGGTTATTGTGCTGTCTCATCATTTTGGCAAACCTAGGGCTAGCGTTTAAACTTAAGCTTGGTACCGAGCTCACTAGTCCAGTGTGGTGGAATTCTGCAGATATCCAGCACAGTGGCTCGAGGGGCCCGTTTAAACGCGGCCGCTCCCAAGAAGAAGAGGAAAGTCTCGAGCGATTACAAAGACCATGACGGTGATTATAAAGATCATGACATCGACTACAAGGATGACGATGACAAGGGCTCGGGCTCGACCTCGGGTAAGCCTATCCCTAACCCTCTCCTCGGTCTCGATTCTACATGAAATCTAGAGTCGAC
How to cite: CAGGS-MCS-NLS-3XFLAG-V5 was a gift from Mauro Calabrese (Addgene plasmid # 196383 ; http://n2t.net/addgene:196383 ; RRID:Addgene_196383)
